Addgene plasmid #133535: pY71-tet.I.14
Purpose: sfGFP driven by a T7 promoter with the tetO sequence 17 bp downstream from the promoter start site
Depositing lab: Richard Murray. Depositing organization: California Institute of Technology. Publication: A method for cost-effective and rapid characterization of engineered T7-Based transcription factors by cell-free protein synthesis reveals insights into the regulation of T7 Rna polymerase-driven expression. McManus JB, Lux MW, Murray RM, Emanuel PA. Arch Biochem Biophys. 2019 Jul 18. pii: S0003-9861(19)30288-7. doi: 10.1016/j.abb.2019.07.010. PubMed 31326518.
Backbone
  Vector backbone: PY71
  Backbone size w/o insert (bp): 1549
  Vector type: Bacterial Expression
Growth in bacteria
  Bacterial resistance: Kanamycin, 50 μg/mL
  Growth temperature: 37°C
  Growth strain: DH5alpha
  Copy number: Unknown
Gene/Insert
  Gene/Insert name: sfGFP (alt names: T7 promoter; tetO)
  Species: Synthetic
  Insert size (bp): 1071
  Mutation: WT
  Promoter: T7
  Tag / fusion protein: TEV site (N terminal on backbone); Strep tag (C terminal on backbone)
  Cloning method: Gibson Cloning
  Sequencing primers: 5′ TTGTGATGCTCGTCAGGG; 3′ CTGCCTCGGTGAGTTTTC
Terms and licenses: Academic/Nonprofit Terms; Industry Terms: Not Available to Industry
How to cite: pY71-tet.I.14 was a gift from Richard Murray (Addgene plasmid # 133535 ; http://n2t.net/addgene:133535 ; RRID:Addgene_133535)
