[The description below was written by a language model from this plasmid's Addgene catalogue record and pLannotate feature annotations shown in this document.]
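Description:
pY71-tet.I.14 is a small (about 2.6 kb) bacterial expression plasmid built on the compact pY71 backbone, carrying a synthetic reporter cassette in which superfolder GFP (sfGFP) is transcribed from a bacteriophage T7 promoter. It is propagated in E. coli through a ColE1/pUC-type origin of replication and selected with kanamycin through an aph(3')-Ia resistance gene encoded on the opposite strand from the reporter. The catalogue lists copy number as unknown, although the annotated origin belongs to a high-copy family.

The defining feature is a tet operator (tetO) placed just downstream of the T7 promoter, 17 bp from the promoter start site according to the record. The automated annotation labels this short element as a fragment of the tight TRE promoter, which is consistent with a single tetO sequence rather than a complete Tet-responsive promoter. Binding of a Tet repressor-based factor at this position would be expected to interfere with T7 RNA polymerase-driven transcription, so sfGFP fluorescence reports the degree of regulation. Between the operator and the coding sequence lies an sTRSV hammerhead ribozyme, a self-cleaving RNA element commonly used to insulate the 5′ end of the transcript so that upstream sequence differences do not affect translation. The fluorescent protein ORF was matched by the annotation tool to a related Aequorea GFP variant, but the catalogue identifies it as sfGFP. It is followed by a C-terminal Strep-tag, and the record also lists an N-terminal TEV site that is not annotated in the feature table.

According to the associated publication title, the construct was used to characterize engineered T7-based transcription factors by cell-free protein synthesis, and its name suggests it may belong to a series that varies operator placement.
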