Features (pLannotate 1.2.2; 7 found; start..end, strand, type, name):
      6..24      +  promoter       T7 promoter: promoter for bacteriophage T7 RNA polymerase
     39..58      +  promoter       tight TRE promoter (fragment): Tet-responsive promoter PTight, consisting of seven tet operator sequences followed by the minimal CMV promoter
     77..126     +  misc_RNA       sTRSV HHRz: hammerhead ribozyme from the tobacco ringspot virus satellite RNA (Khvorova et al., 2003)
    199..882     +  CDS            Trp-less GFP: Trp-less GFP is a fluorescent protein published in 2012, derived from Aequorea victoria.
    886..908     +  CDS            Strep-Tag II (fragment): peptide that binds Strep-Tactin®, an engineered form of streptavidin
   1077..1892    -  CDS            KanR: aminoglycoside phosphotransferase; aph(3')-Ia; confers resistance to kanamycin in bacteria or G418 (Geneticin®) in eukaryotes
   2014..2602    +  rep_origin     ori: high-copy-number ColE1/pMB1/pBR322/pUC origin of replication
>Addgene plasmid #133535 | pY71-tet.I.14 | addgene full sequence | sequence record 267161 | Addgene NGS Result
GCTACTAATACGACTCACTATAGGGCTTACCTCTTCAGTCCCTATCAGTGATAGAGAAGGTCACTGACCT
GACAAGCTGTCACCGGATGTGCTTTCCGGTCTGATGAGTCCGTGAGGACGAAACAGCCTCTACAAATAAT
TTTGTTTAATCTAGAGAAAGAGGAGAAATACTAGATGGAGAATTTATACTTCCAGAGTAGCAAAGGTGAA
GAACTGTTTACCGGCGTTGTGCCGATTCTGGTGGAACTGGATGGCGATGTGAACGGTCACAAATTCAGCG
TGCGTGGTGAAGGTGAAGGCGATGCCACGATTGGCAAACTGACGCTGAAATTTATCTGCACCACCGGCAA
ACTGCCGGTGCCGTGGCCGACGCTGGTGACCACCCTGACCTATGGCGTTCAGTGTTTTAGTCGCTATCCG
GATCACATGAAACGTCACGATTTCTTTAAATCTGCAATGCCGGAAGGCTATGTGCAGGAACGTACGATTA
GCTTTAAAGATGATGGCAAATATAAAACGCGCGCCGTTGTGAAATTTGAAGGCGATACCCTGGTGAACCG
CATTGAACTGAAAGGCACGGATTTTAAAGAAGATGGCAATATCCTGGGCCATAAACTGGAATACAACTTT
AATAGCCATAATGTTTATATTACGGCGGATAAACAGAAAAATGGCATCAAAGCGAATTTTACCGTTCGCC
ATAACGTTGAAGATGGCAGTGTGCAGCTGGCAGATCATTATCAGCAGAATACCCCGATTGGTGATGGTCC
GGTGCTGCTGCCGGATAATCATTATCTGAGCACGCAGACCGTTCTGTCTAAAGATCCGAACGAAAAACGG
GACCACATGGTTCTGCACGAATATGTGAATGCGGCAGGTATTACGTGGAGCCATCCGCAGTTCGAAAAAT
AATAAACAATAACTGAATAGGGATCCCGACTGGCGAGAGCCAGGTAACGAATGGATCCTTCAGCCAAAAA
ACTTAAGACCGCCGGTCTTGTCCACTACCTTGCAGTAATGCGGTGGACAGGATCGGCGGTTTTCTTTTCT
CTTCTCAAGCTGAAAGCCAATTCTGATTAGAAAAACTCATCGAGCATCAAATGAAACTGCAATTTATTCA
TATCAGGATTATCAATACCATATTTTTGAAAAAGCCGTTTCTGTAATGAAGGAGAAAACTCACCGAGGCA
GTTCCATAGGATGGCAAGATCCTGGTATCGGTCTGCGATTCCGACTCGTCCAACATCAATACAACCTATT
AATTTCCCCTCGTCAAAAATAAGGTTATCAAGTGAGAAATCACCATGAGTGACGACTGAATCCGGTGAGA
ATGGCAAAAGCTTATGCATTTCTTTCCAGACTTGTTCAACAGGCCAGCCATTACGCTCGTCATCAAAATC
ACTCGCATCAACCAAACCGTTATTCATTCGTGATTGCGCCTGAGCGAGACGAAATACGCGATCGCTGTTA
AAAGGACAATTACAAACAGGAATCGAATGCAACCGGCGCAGGAACACTGCCAGCGCATCAACAATATTTT
CACCTGAATCAGGATATTCTTCTAATACCTGGAATGCTGTTTTCCCGGGGATCGCAGTGGTGAGTAACCA
TGCATCATCAGGAGTACGGATAAAATGCTTGATGGTCGGAAGAGGCATAAATTCCGTCAGCCAGTTTAGT
CTGACCATCTCATCTGTAACATCATTGGCAACGCTACCTTTGCCATGTTTCAGAAACAACTCTGGCGCAT
CGGGCTTCCCATACAATCGATAGATTGTCGCACCTGATTGCCCGACATTATCGCGAGCCCATTTATACCC
ATATAAATCAGCATCCATGTTGGAATTTAATCGCGGCTTCGAGCAAGACGTTTCCCGTTGAATATGGCTC
ATAACACCCCTTGTATTACTGTTTATGTAAGCAGACAGTTTTATTGTTCATGATGATATATTTTTATCTT
GTGCAATGTAACATCAGAGATTTTGAGACACAACGTGAGATCAAAGGATCTTCTTGAGATCCTTTTTTTC
TGCGCGTAATCTGCTGCTTGCAAACAAAAAAACCACCGCTACCAGCGGTGGTTTGTTTGCCGGATCAAGA
GCTACCAACTCTTTTTCCGAAGGTAACTGGCTTCAGCAGAGCGCAGATACCAAATACTGTTCTTCTAGTG
TAGCCGTAGTTAGGCCACCACTTCAAGAACTCTGTAGCACCGCCTACATACCTCGCTCTGCTAATCCTGT
TACCAGTGGCTGCTGCCAGTGGCGATAAGTCGTGTCTTACCGGGTTGGACTCAAGACGATAGTTACCGGA
TAAGGCGCAGCGGTCGGGCTGAACGGGGGGTTCGTGCACACAGCCCAGCTTGGAGCGAACGACCTACACC
GAACTGAGATACCTACAGCGTGAGCTATGAGAAAGCGCCACGCTTCCCGAAGGGAGAAAGGCGGACAGGT
ATCCGGTAAGCGGCAGGGTCGGAACAGGAGAGCGCACGAGGGAGCTTCCAGGGGGAAACGCCTGGTATCT
TTATAGTCCTGTCGGGTTTCGCCACCTCTGACTTGAGCGTCGATTTTTGTGATGCTCGTCAGGGGGGCGG
AGCCTATGGAAAAACGCCAGATCTCGATCCCGCG
